Addgene plasmid #195709: pGEX SYT9 C2AB
Purpose: Bacterial expression plasmid encoding GST-tagged SYT9 C2AB domain
Depositing lab: Edwin Chapman. Depositing organization: University of Wisconsin, Madison. Publication: Synaptotagmin 9 Modulates Spontaneous Neurotransmitter Release in Striatal Neurons by Regulating Substance P Secretion. Seibert MJ, Evans CS, Stanley KS, Wu Z, Chapman ER. J Neurosci. 2023 Mar 1;43(9):1475-1491. doi: 10.1523/JNEUROSCI.1857-22.2023. Epub 2023 Feb 2. PubMed 36732068.
Backbone
  Vector backbone: pGEX
  Vector type: Bacterial Expression
Growth in bacteria
  Bacterial resistance: Ampicillin, 100 μg/mL
  Growth temperature: 37°C
  Growth strain: DH5alpha
  Growth instructions: Use BL21 for protein expression
  Copy number: High Copy
Gene/Insert
  Gene/Insert name: Syt9
  Species: M. musculus (mouse)
  Mutation: encodes amino acids 104-386 of mouse SYT9
  Entrez Gene: Syt5 (a.k.a. SytV)
  Tag / fusion protein: GST (N terminal on backbone)
  Cloning method: Restriction Enzyme; 5′ cloning site Unknown (unknown if destroyed); 3′ cloning site Unknown (unknown if destroyed)
Terms and licenses: Academic/Nonprofit Terms; Industry Terms: Not Available to Industry
Depositor comments: Please visit https://www.biorxiv.org/content/10.1101/2022.04.18.488681v2 for bioRxiv preprint.
How to cite: pGEX SYT9 C2AB was a gift from Edwin Chapman (Addgene plasmid # 195709 ; http://n2t.net/addgene:195709 ; RRID:Addgene_195709)
