[The description below was written by a language model from this plasmid's Addgene catalogue record and pLannotate feature annotations shown in this document.]
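Description:
pGEX SYT9 C2AB is a bacterial expression plasmid built on a pGEX backbone for producing a GST-tagged fragment of mouse synaptotagmin 9 in E. coli. The 5.8 kb plasmid replicates from a high-copy ColE1/pMB1-type origin and is selected with ampicillin through the bla (β-lactamase) gene and its native promoter. Short annotated remnants of rop, the pBR322 bom region, a lac promoter/lacZα segment and an E. coli yciV fragment are backbone carry-over and play no evident role in the expression cassette.

The payload is a single fusion open reading frame driven by the tac promoter, a strong trp/lac hybrid promoter, followed by a lac operator. The plasmid also carries lacI under its own promoter, so the lac repressor keeps transcription low until it is relieved with IPTG. The reading frame begins with Schistosoma japonicum glutathione S-transferase, supplied by the backbone as an N-terminal tag, and continues directly into the insert encoding amino acids 104–386 of mouse SYT9. The plasmid name indicates that this is the C2AB region, i.e. the tandem C2A and C2B domains. The gene is catalogued and annotated under the symbol Syt5, which reflects overlapping nomenclature: the feature annotation lists Syt9 as an alias of this mouse protein. The cloning sites used are not recorded, and no protease cleavage site between GST and the insert is annotated.

The construct is intended for inducible expression of the fusion protein in an expression strain such as BL21, with the GST tag allowing affinity purification on glutathione resin. The associated study concerns SYT9 function in spontaneous neurotransmitter release and substance P secretion in striatal neurons.
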