Features (pLannotate 1.2.2; 17 found; start..end, strand, type, name):
    154..182     +  promoter       tac promoter: strong E. coli promoter; hybrid between the trp and lac UV5 promoters
    190..206     +  protein_bind   lac operator: The lac repressor binds to the lac operator to inhibit transcription in E. coli. This inhibition can be relieved by adding lactose or isopropyl-β-D-thiogalactopyranoside (IPTG). lac repressor encoded by lacI
    229..882     +  CDS            GST26_SCHJA: Experimental evidence at protein level: Swiss-Prot protein existence level 1. GST isoenzymes appear to play a central role in the parasite detoxification system. Other functions are also suspected including a role in increasing the solubility of haematin in the parasite gut. From Schistosoma japonicum (Blood fluke).
    880..1758    +  CDS            Syt5 (fragment): SYT5_MOUSE - Also known as Syt9 From Mus musculus (Mouse).
   1787..1826    +  CDS            rop (fragment): Rop protein, which maintains plasmids at low copy number; rop
   1928..1968    +  misc_feature   bom (fragment): basis of mobility region from pBR322
   2073..2177    +  promoter       AmpR promoter: bla
   2178..3038    +  CDS            AmpR: β-lactamase; bla; confers resistance to ampicillin, carbenicillin, and related antibiotics
   3209..3797    +  rep_origin     ori: high-copy-number ColE1/pMB1/pBR322/pUC origin of replication
   3983..4034    -  misc_feature   bom (fragment): basis of mobility region from pBR322
   4041..4118    +  promoter       lacI promoter: lacI
   4119..5201    +  CDS            lacI: lac repressor; lacI; The lac repressor binds to the lac operator to inhibit transcription in E. coli. This inhibition can be relieved by adding lactose or isopropyl-β-D-thiogalactopyranoside (IPTG).
   5214..5235    +  protein_bind   CAP binding site: CAP binding activates transcription in the presence of cAMP. E. coli catabolite activator protein
   5250..5280    +  promoter       lac promoter: promoter for the E. coli lac operon
   5288..5304    +  protein_bind   lac operator: The lac repressor binds to the lac operator to inhibit transcription in E. coli. This inhibition can be relieved by adding lactose or isopropyl-β-D-thiogalactopyranoside (IPTG). lac repressor encoded by lacI
   5324..5497    +  CDS            lacZα: LacZα fragment of β-galactosidase; lacZ fragment
   5761..78      -  CDS            yciV (fragment) (across the origin): RNAAM_ECOLI - Also known as trpH From Escherichia coli (strain K12).
>Addgene plasmid #195709 | pGEX SYT9 C2AB | addgene full sequence | sequence record 384261 | Addgene NGS Result
TTCTGGCGTCAGGCAGCCATCGGAAGCTGTGGTATGGCTGTGCAGGTCGTAAATCACTGCATAATTCGTG
TCGCTCAAGGCGCACTCCCGTTCTGGATAATGTTTTTTGCGCCGACATCATAACGGTTCTGGCAAATATT
CTGAAATGAGCTGTTGACAATTAATCATCGGCTCGTATAATGTGTGGAATTGTGAGCGGATAACAATTTC
ACACAGGAAACAGTATTCATGTCCCCTATACTAGGTTATTGGAAAATTAAGGGCCTTGTGCAACCCACTC
GACTTCTTTTGGAATATCTTGAAGAAAAATATGAAGAGCATTTGTATGAGCGCGATGAAGGTGATAAATG
GCGAAACAAAAAGTTTGAATTGGGTTTGGAGTTTCCCAATCTTCCTTATTATATTGATGGTGATGTTAAA
TTAACACAGTCTATGGCCATCATACGTTATATAGCTGACAAGCACAACATGTTGGGTGGTTGTCCAAAAG
AGCGTGCAGAGATTTCAATGCTTGAAGGAGCGGTTTTGGATATTAGATACGGTGTTTCGAGAATTGCATA
TAGTAAAGACTTTGAAACTCTCAAAGTTGATTTTCTTAGCAAGCTACCTGAAATGCTGAAAATGTTCGAA
GATCGTTTATGTCATAAAACATATTTAAATGGTGATCATGTAACCCATCCTGACTTCATGTTGTATGACG
CTCTTGATGTTGTTTTATACATGGACCCAATGTGCCTGGATGCGTTCCCAAAATTAGTTTGTTTTAAAAA
ACGTATTGAAGCTATCCCACAAATTGATAAGTACTTGAAATCCAGCAAGTATATAGCATGGCCTTTGCAG
GGCTGGCAAGCCACGTTTGGTGGTGGCGACCATCCTCCAAAATCGGATCTGGTTCCGCGTGGATCCATGT
CAGACAAACACCAGCTAGGCCGACTGCAGTATTCACTGGACTATGACTTCCAGACTGGCCAGCTCCTGGT
GGGCATCTTGCAAGCTCAGGGACTGGCTGCGTTGGACCTAGGAGGTTCCTCAGATCCCTATGTTAGTGTC
TATCTGCTGCCAGACAAGCGGAGGCGACATGAGACCAAGGTGCATCGGCAGACCCTGAATCCACACTTTG
GAGAGACATTTGCCTTCAAGGTCCCATACGTGGAACTAGGGGGCAGAGTGCTGGTCATGGCGGTGTATGA
CTTTGATCGGTTCTCCCGCAACGATGCCATCGGGGAGGTGCGGGTGCCTATGAGTTCAGTGAACCTGGGG
CGGCCGGTGCAGGCCTGGAGAGAGCTGCAGGTGGCTCCCAAAGAGGAGCAAGAGAAACTGGGGGACATCT
GCTTCTCTCTCCGTTATGTCCCCACGGCCGGGAAGCTCACCGTCATTGTCTTGGAAGCTAAAAACCTGAA
GAAAATGGATGTAGGAGGACTCTCAGATCCCTATGTGAAGGTGCACCTGCTCCAGGGAGGTAAAAAGGTT
CGCAAGAAGAAAACCACCATTAAGAAGAACACCCTGAACCCCTATTACAACGAGGCCTTCAGCTTTGAGG
TGCCCTGTGACCAGGTGCAGAAAGTCCAGGTGGAGCTGACTGTTCTGGATTATGACAAACTGGGGAAGAA
TGAGGCCATCGGGAGAGTGGCGGTGGGCGCAGCAGTCGGTGGGGCTGGCCTGCGGCACTGGGCTGACATG
TTGGCCAACCCCAGGCGCCCCATTGCCCAGTGGCACTCTCTGCGGCCCCCTGACAGAGCCAGGCCAATAC
CTGCACCCTGAGAATTCATCGTGACTGACTGACGATCTGCCTCGCGCGTTTCGGTGATGACGGTGAAAAC
CTCTGACACATGCAGCTCCCGGAGACGGTCACAGCTTGTCTGTAAGCGGATGCCGGGAGCAGACAAGCCC
GTCAGGGCGCGTCAGCGGGTGTTGGCGGGTGTCGGGGCGCAGCCATGACCCAGTCACGTAGCGATAGCGG
AGTGTATAATTCTTGAAGACGAAAGGGCCTCGTGATACGCCTATTTTTATAGGTTAATGTCATGATAATA
ATGGTTTCTTAGACGTCAGGTGGCACTTTTCGGGGAAATGTGCGCGGAACCCCTATTTGTTTATTTTTCT
AAATACATTCAAATATGTATCCGCTCATGAGACAATAACCCTGATAAATGCTTCAATAATATTGAAAAAG
GAAGAGTATGAGTATTCAACATTTCCGTGTCGCCCTTATTCCCTTTTTTGCGGCATTTTGCCTTCCTGTT
TTTGCTCACCCAGAAACGCTGGTGAAAGTAAAAGATGCTGAAGATCAGTTGGGTGCACGAGTGGGTTACA
TCGAACTGGATCTCAACAGCGGTAAGATCCTTGAGAGTTTTCGCCCCGAAGAACGTTTTCCAATGATGAG
CACTTTTAAAGTTCTGCTATGTGGCGCGGTATTATCCCGTGTTGACGCCGGGCAAGAGCAACTCGGTCGC
CGCATACACTATTCTCAGAATGACTTGGTTGAGTACTCACCAGTCACAGAAAAGCATCTTACGGATGGCA
TGACAGTAAGAGAATTATGCAGTGCTGCCATAACCATGAGTGATAACACTGCGGCCAACTTACTTCTGAC
AACGATCGGAGGACCGAAGGAGCTAACCGCTTTTTTGCACAACATGGGGGATCATGTAACTCGCCTTGAT
CGTTGGGAACCGGAGCTGAATGAAGCCATACCAAACGACGAGCGTGACACCACGATGCCTGCAGCAATGG
CAACAACGTTGCGCAAACTATTAACTGGCGAACTACTTACTCTAGCTTCCCGGCAACAATTAATAGACTG
GATGGAGGCGGATAAAGTTGCAGGACCACTTCTGCGCTCGGCCCTTCCGGCTGGCTGGTTTATTGCTGAT
AAATCTGGAGCCGGTGAGCGTGGGTCTCGCGGTATCATTGCAGCACTGGGGCCAGATGGTAAGCCCTCCC
GTATCGTAGTTATCTACACGACGGGGAGTCAGGCAACTATGGATGAACGAAATAGACAGATCGCTGAGAT
AGGTGCCTCACTGATTAAGCATTGGTAACTGTCAGACCAAGTTTACTCATATATACTTTAGATTGATTTA
AAACTTCATTTTTAATTTAAAAGGATCTAGGTGAAGATCCTTTTTGATAATCTCATGACCAAAATCCCTT
AACGTGAGTTTTCGTTCCACTGAGCGTCAGACCCCGTAGAAAAGATCAAAGGATCTTCTTGAGATCCTTT
TTTTCTGCGCGTAATCTGCTGCTTGCAAACAAAAAAACCACCGCTACCAGCGGTGGTTTGTTTGCCGGAT
CAAGAGCTACCAACTCTTTTTCCGAAGGTAACTGGCTTCAGCAGAGCGCAGATACCAAATACTGTCCTTC
TAGTGTAGCCGTAGTTAGGCCACCACTTCAAGAACTCTGTAGCACCGCCTACATACCTCGCTCTGCTAAT
CCTGTTACCAGTGGCTGCTGCCAGTGGCGATAAGTCGTGTCTTACCGGGTTGGACTCAAGACGATAGTTA
CCGGATAAGGCGCAGCGGTCGGGCTGAACGGGGGGTTCGTGCACACAGCCCAGCTTGGAGCGAACGACCT
ACACCGAACTGAGATACCTACAGCGTGAGCTATGAGAAAGCGCCACGCTTCCCGAAGGGAGAAAGGCGGA
CAGGTATCCGGTAAGCGGCAGGGTCGGAACAGGAGAGCGCACGAGGGAGCTTCCAGGGGGAAACGCCTGG
TATCTTTATAGTCCTGTCGGGTTTCGCCACCTCTGACTTGAGCGTCGATTTTTGTGATGCTCGTCAGGGG
GGCGGAGCCTATGGAAAAACGCCAGCAACGCGGCCTTTTTACGGTTCCTGGCCTTTTGCTGGCCTTTTGC
TCACATGTTCTTTCCTGCGTTATCCCCTGATTCTGTGGATAACCGTATTACCGCCTTTGAGTGAGCTGAT
ACCGCTCGCCGCAGCCGAACGACCGAGCGCAGCGAGTCAGTGAGCGAGGAAGCGGAAGAGCGCCTGATGC
GGTATTTTCTCCTTACGCATCTGTGCGGTATTTCACACCGCATAAATTCCGACACCATCGAATGGCGCAA
AACCTTTCGCGGTATGGCATGATAGCGCCCGGAAGAGAGTCAATTCAGGGTGGTGAATGTGAAACCAGTA
ACGTTATACGATGTCGCAGAGTATGCCGGTGTCTCTTATCAGACCGTTTCCCGCGTGGTGAACCAGGCCA
GCCACGTTTCTGCGAAAACGCGGGAAAAAGTGGAAGCGGCGATGGCGGAGCTGAATTACATTCCCAACCG
CGTGGCACAACAACTGGCGGGCAAACAGTCGTTGCTGATTGGCGTTGCCACCTCCAGTCTGGCCCTGCAC
GCGCCGTCGCAAATTGTCGCGGCGATTAAATCTCGCGCCGATCAACTGGGTGCCAGCGTGGTGGTGTCGA
TGGTAGAACGAAGCGGCGTCGAAGCCTGTAAAGCGGCGGTGCACAATCTTCTCGCGCAACGCGTCAGTGG
GCTGATCATTAACTATCCGCTGGATGACCAGGATGCCATTGCTGTGGAAGCTGCCTGCACTAATGTTCCG
GCGTTATTTCTTGATGTCTCTGACCAGACACCCATCAACAGTATTATTTTCTCCCATGAAGACGGTACGC
GACTGGGCGTGGAGCATCTGGTCGCATTGGGTCACCAGCAAATCGCGCTGTTAGCGGGCCCATTAAGTTC
TGTCTCGGCGCGTCTGCGTCTGGCTGGCTGGCATAAATATCTCACTCGCAATCAAATTCAGCCGATAGCG
GAACGGGAAGGCGACTGGAGTGCCATGTCCGGTTTTCAACAAACCATGCAAATGCTGAATGAGGGCATCG
TTCCCACTGCGATGCTGGTTGCCAACGATCAGATGGCGCTGGGCGCAATGCGCGCCATTACCGAGTCCGG
GCTGCGCGTTGGTGCGGATATCTCGGTAGTGGGATACGACGATACCGAAGACAGCTCATGTTATATCCCG
CCGTTAACCACCATCAAACAGGATTTTCGCCTGCTGGGGCAAACCAGCGTGGACCGCTTGCTGCAACTCT
CTCAGGGCCAGGCGGTGAAGGGCAATCAGCTGTTGCCCGTCTCACTGGTGAAAAGAAAAACCACCCTGGC
GCCCAATACGCAAACCGCCTCTCCCCGCGCGTTGGCCGATTCATTAATGCAGCTGGCACGACAGGTTTCC
CGACTGGAAAGCGGGCAGTGAGCGCAACGCAATTAATGTAAGTTAGCTCACTCATTAGGCACCCCAGGCT
TTACACTTTATGCTTCCGGCTCGTATGTTGTGTGGAATTGTGAGCGGATAACAATTTCACACAGGAAACA
GCTATGACCATGATTACGGATTCACTGGCCGTCGTTTTACAACGTCGTGACTGGGAAAACCCTGGCGTTA
CCCAACTTAATCGCCTTGCAGCACATCCCCCTTTCGCCAGCTGGCGTAATAGCGAAGAGGCCCGCACCGA
TCGCCCTTCCCAACAGTTGCGCAGCCTGAATGGCGAATGGCGCTTTGCCTGGTTTCCGGCACCAGAAGCG
GTGCCGGAAAGCTGGCTGGAGTGCGATCTTCCTGAGGCCGATACTGTCGTCGTCCCCTCAAACTGGCAGA
TGCACGGTTACGATGCGCCCATCTACACCAACGTGACCTATCCCATTACGGTCAATCCGCCGTTTGTTCC
CACGGAGAATCCGACGGGTTGTTACTCGCTCACATTTAATGTTGATGAAAGCTGGCTACAGGAAGGCCAG
ACGCGAATTATTTTTGATGGCGTTGGAATTAGCTTATCGACTGCACGGTGCACCAATGC
